Addgene plasmid #118526: pmRE-Tn5-147
Purpose: miniTn5 plasmid to deliver constitutively expressed fluorescent protein genes in bacteria
Depositing lab: Mitja Remus-Emsermann. Depositing organization: University of Canterbury. Publication: Chromatic Bacteria - A Broad Host-Range Plasmid and Chromosomal Insertion Toolbox for Fluorescent Protein Expression in Bacteria. Schlechter RO, Jun H, Bernach M, Oso S, Boyd E, Munoz-Lintz DA, Dobson RCJ, Remus DM, Remus-Emsermann MNP. Front Microbiol. 2018 Dec 12;9:3052. doi: 10.3389/fmicb.2018.03052. eCollection 2018. PubMed 30631309.
Backbone
  Vector backbone: pAG408
  Vector type: Bacterial Expression ; miniTn5 delivery vector
  Selectable markers: Gentamicin ; Chloramphenicol/
Growth in bacteria
  Bacterial resistance: Ampicillin, 100 μg/mL
  Growth temperature: 37°C
  Growth strain: E. coli S17-1 lambda pir
  Copy number: High Copy
Gene/Insert
  Gene/Insert name: sGFP2
  Species: Synthetic
  Cloning method: Gibson Cloning
Resource information
  A portion of this plasmid was derived from a plasmid made by: pNCSmClover3
Terms and licenses: Academic/Nonprofit Terms; Industry Terms: Not Available to Industry
Depositor comments: Please visit https://www.biorxiv.org/content/early/2018/09/07/402172 for bioRxiv preprint.
How to cite: pmRE-Tn5-147 was a gift from Mitja Remus-Emsermann (Addgene plasmid # 118526 ; http://n2t.net/addgene:118526 ; RRID:Addgene_118526)
