[The description below was written by a language model from this plasmid's Addgene catalogue record and pLannotate feature annotations shown in this document.]
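Description:
pmRE-Tn5-147 is a miniTn5 suicide delivery plasmid built on the pAG408 backbone, designed to insert a constitutively expressed fluorescent protein gene into the chromosome of a wide range of bacteria. It replicates from the R6K γ origin, which depends on the pi initiator protein, so it is maintained only in pir-expressing hosts such as the listed E. coli S17-1 λ pir strain. An incP oriT (with an adjacent traJ fragment) allows the plasmid to be mobilised by conjugation from that donor into recipient species, where it cannot replicate. The backbone carries β-lactamase (AmpR) with its own promoter for selection in E. coli, along with the Tn5 transposase gene tnpA. The transposase appears to lie outside the cargo region, the usual miniTn5 arrangement in which insertions stay stable because the enzyme is lost with the plasmid. However, the transposon end repeats are not annotated in the feature table, so the exact boundaries of the mobile element cannot be confirmed from it.

The payload comprises a gentamicin acetyltransferase gene (aacC1) downstream of a class 1 integron Pc promoter, the fluorescent protein coding sequence followed by a lambda t0 terminator, and a chloramphenicol acetyltransferase cassette with a cat promoter fragment and rrnB T1 terminator. Gentamicin and chloramphenicol therefore serve to select recipients that have acquired the transposon. The catalogue names the insert as synthetic sGFP2, assembled by Gibson cloning. The automated annotation labels this ORF as an enhanced cyan-emitting GFP, probably reflecting close similarity among Aequorea-derived variants. The promoter driving the fluorescent protein is not annotated or stated. The plasmid belongs to a toolbox for fluorescently tagging bacteria through plasmid or chromosomal expression.
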