Features (pLannotate 1.2.2; 15 found; start..end, strand, type, name):
    152..261     +  oriT           oriT: incP origin of transfer
    294..339     +  CDS            traJ (fragment): oriT-recognizing protein; traJ
    410..742     +  rep_origin     R6K γ ori (fragment): γ replication origin from E. coli plasmid R6K; requires the R6K initiator protein pi for replication
    793..856     +  misc_feature   MCS (fragment): pBluescript multiple cloning site
    952..980     +  promoter       Pc promoter: intI1 (promoter lies within the coding sequence); class 1 integron promoter
   1169..1702    +  CDS            GmR: gentamycin acetyltransferase; aacC1; confers resistance to gentamycin
   2064..2747    +  CDS            Enhanced Cyan-Emitting GFP: Enhanced Cyan-Emitting GFP is a basic (constitutively fluorescent) cyan fluorescent protein published in 2002, derived from Aequorea victoria.
   2764..2858    +  terminator     lambda t0 terminator: transcription terminator from phage lambda
   2873..2901    +  promoter       cat promoter (fragment): promoter of the E. coli cat gene encoding chloramphenicol acetyltransferase
   2902..3558    +  CDS            cat: CAT_ECOLX - Experimental evidence at protein level: Swiss-Prot protein existence level 1. This enzyme is an effector of chloramphenicol resistance in bacteria. From Escherichia coli. This protein is used as a marker in many commonly used cloning vectors, such as pACYC184.
   3626..3712    +  terminator     rrnB T1 terminator: Escherichia coli rrnB; transcription terminator T1 from the E. coli rrnB gene
   3740..3766    +  CDS            GmR (fragment): gentamycin acetyltransferase; aacC1; confers resistance to gentamycin
   3984..5411    +  CDS            tnpA: TN5P_ECOLX - Also known as tnp. Experimental evidence at protein level: Swiss-Prot protein existence level 1. Mediates transposition of transposon Tn5 by a 'cut and paste' mechanism. First, the monomeric transposase binds the 19 bp inverted DNA repeats flanking the transposon. Then, dimerization of the DNA- bound transposase creates a synaptic DNA complex. After nicking of the first DNA strand, excision of the transposon proceeds through a series of intermediates. The transposase then mediates the insertion of the transposon at a new site by strand transfer. The activity of the wild- type tran
   5542..5646    +  promoter       AmpR promoter: bla
   5647..6507    +  CDS            AmpR: β-lactamase; bla; confers resistance to ampicillin, carbenicillin, and related antibiotics
>Addgene plasmid #118526 | pmRE-Tn5-147 | addgene full sequence | sequence record 366472 | Addgene NGS Result
ATTGGGGATCAATTCCGTTTTCCGCTGCATAACCCTGCTTCGGGGTCATTATAGCGATTTTTTCGGTATA
TCCATCCTTTTTCGCACGATATACAGGATTTTGCCAAAGGGTTCGTGTAGACTTTCCTTGGTGTATCCAA
CGGCGTCAGCCGGGCAGGATAGGTGAAGTAGGCCCACCCGCGAGCGGGTGTTCCTTCTTCACTGTCCCTT
ATTCGCACCTGGCGGTGCTCAACGGGAATCCTGCTCTGCGAGGCTGGCCGGCTACCGCCGGCGTAACAGA
TGAGGGCAAGCGGATGGCTGATGAAACCAAGCCAACCAGGAAGGGCAGCCCACCTATCACGGAATTGATC
CGGCCACGATGCGTCCGGCGTAGAGGATCTGAAGATCAGCAGTTCAACCTGTTGATAGTACGTACTAAGC
TCTCATGTTTCACGTACTAAGCTCTCATGTTTAACGTACTAAGCTCTCATGTTTAACGAACTAAACCCTC
ATGGCTAACGTACTAAGCTCTCATGTTTCACGTACTAAGCTCTCATGTTTGAACAATAAAATTAATATAA
ATCAGCAACTTAAATAGCCTCTAAGGTTTTAAGTTTTATAAGAAAAAAAAGAATATATAAGGCTTTTAAA
GCTTTTAAGGTTTAACGGTTGTGGACAACAAGCCAGGGATGTAACGCACTGAGAAGCCCTTAGAGCCTCT
CAAAGCAATTTTGAGTGACACAGGAACACTTAACGGCTGACATGGGAATTAATTCTGACTCTTATACACA
AGTGCGGCCCTCGAATTGACGCGCTCCACCGCGGTGGCGGCCGCTCTAGAACTAGTGGATCCCCCGGGCT
GCAGGAATTCGATATCCATAAACTGCCAGGAATTGGGGATCGGATTCGAGCTTTAGTACCTAGATTTAGA
TGTCTAAAAAGCGGGGTACCGAGGACGCGTCAATTCTCGAATTGACATAAGCCTGTTCGGTTCGTAAACT
GTAATGCAAGTAGCGTATGCGCTCACGCAACTGGTCCAGAACCTTGACCGAACGCAGCGGTGGTAACGGC
GCAGTGGCGGTTTTCATGGCTTGTTATGACTGTTTTTTTGTACAGTCTATGCCTCGGGCATCCAAGCAGC
AAGCGCGTTACGCCGTGGGTCGATGTTTGATGTTATGGAGCAGCAACGATGTTACGCAGCAGCAACGATG
TTACGCAGCAGGGCAGTCGCCCTAAAACAAAGTTAGGTGGCTCAAGTATGGGCATCATTCGCACATGTAG
GCTCGGCCCTGACCAAGTCAAATCCATGCGGGCTGCTCTTGATCTTTTCGGTCGTGAGTTCGGAGACGTA
GCCACCTACTCCCAACATCAGCCGGACTCCGATTACCTCGGGAACTTGCTCCGTAGTAAGACATTCATCG
CGCTTGCTGCCTTCGACCAAGAAGCGGTTGTTGGCGCTCTCGCGGCTTACGTTCTGCCCAAGTTTGAGCA
GCCGCGTAGTGAGATCTATATCTATGATCTCGCAGTCTCCGGCGAGCACCGGAGGCAGGGCATTGCCACC
GCGCTCATCAATCTCCTCAAGCATGAGGCCAACGCGCTTGGTGCTTATGTGATCTACGTGCAAGCAGATT
ACGGTGACGATCCCGCAGTGGCTCTCTATACAAAGTTGGGCATACGGGAAGAAGTGATGCACTTTGATAT
CGACCCAAGTACCGCCACCTAAAGCTCGCACGCTGCCGCAAGCACTCAGGGCGCAAGGGCTGCTAAAGGA
AGCGGAACACGTAGAAAGCCAGTCCGCAGAAACGGTGCTGACCCCGGATGAATGTCAGCTACTGGGCTAT
CTGGACAAGGGAAAACGCAAGCGCAAAGAGAAAGCAGGTAGCTTGCAGTGGGCTTACATGGCGATAGCTA
GACTGGGCGGTTTTATGGACAGCAAGCGAACCGGAATTGCCAGCTGGGGCGCCCTCTGGTAAGGTTGGGA
AGCCCTGCAAAGTAAACTGGATGGCTTTCTTGCCGCCAAGGATCTGATGGCGCAGGGGATCAAGATCTGA
TCAAGAGACAGGATACTAGTGGAGGAAGAAAAAATGAGCAAGGGCGAGGAGCTGTTCACCGGGGTGGTGC
CCATCCTGGTCGAGCTGGACGGCGACGTAAACGGCCACAAGTTCAGCGTGTCCGGCGAGGGCGAGGGCGA
TGCCACCTACGGCAAGCTGACCCTGAAGTTCATCTGCACCACCGGCAAGCTGCCCGTGCCCTGGCCCACC
CTCGTGACCACCCTGACCTACGGCGTGCAGTGCTTCGCCCGCTACCCCGACCACATGAAGCAGCACGACT
TCTTCAAGTCCGCCATGCCCGAAGGCTACGTCCAGGAGCGCACCATCTTCTTCAAGGACGACGGCAACTA
CAAGACCCGCGCCGAGGTGAAGTTCGAGGGCGACACCCTGGTGAACCGCATCGAGCTGAAGGGCATCGAC
TTCAAGGAGGACGGCAACATCCTGGGGCACAAGCTGGAGTACAACTACAACAGCCACAACGTCTATATCA
CCGCCGACAAGCAGAAGAACGGCATCAAGGCCAACTTCAAGATCCGCCACAACATCGAGGACGGCGGCGT
GCAGCTCGCCGACCACTACCAGCAGAACACCCCCATCGGCGACGGCCCCGTGCTGCTGCCCGACAACCAC
TACCTGAGCACCCAGTCCAAGCTGAGCAAAGACCCCAACGAGAAGCGCGATCACATGGTCCTGCTGGAGT
TCGTGACCGCCGCCGGGTAATTAGCTGAGCTTGGACTCCTGTTGATAGATCCAGTAATGACCTCAGAACT
CCATCTGGATTTGTTCAGAACGCTCGGTTGCCGCCGGGCGTTTTTTATTGGTGAGAATCCAAGCTAGCTT
GGCGAGATTTTCAGGAGCTAAGGAAGCTAAAATGGAGAAAAAAATCACTGGATATACCACCGTTGATATA
TCCCAATGGCATCGTAAAGAACATTTTGAGGCATTTCAGTCAGTTGCTCAATGTACCTATAACCAGACCG
TTCAGCTGGATATTACGGCCTTTTTAAAGACCGTAAAGAAAAATAAGCACAAGTTTTATCCGGCCTTTAT
TCACATTCTTGCCCGCCTGATGAATGCTCATCCGGAATTTCGTATGGCAATGAAAGACGGTGAGCTGGTG
ATATGGGATAGTGTTCACCCTTGTTACACCGTTTTCCATGAGCAAACTGAAACGTTTTCATCGCTCTGGA
GTGAATACCACGACGATTTCCGGCAGTTTCTACACATATATTCGCAAGATGTGGCGTGTTACGGTGAAAA
CCTGGCCTATTTCCCTAAAGGGTTTATTGAGAATATGTTTTTCGTCTCAGCCAATCCCTGGGTGAGTTTC
ACCAGTTTTGATTTAAACGTGGCCAATATGGACAACTTCTTCGCCCCCGTTTTCACCATGGGCAAATATT
ATACGCAAGGCGACAAGGTGCTGATGCCGCTGGCGATTCAGGTTCATCATGCCGTTTGTGATGGCTTCCA
TGTCGGCAGAATGCTTAATGAATTACAACAGTACTGCGATGAGTGGCAGGGCGGGGCGTAATTTTTTTAA
GGCAGTTATTGGTGCCCTTAAACGCCTGGGGTAATGACTCTCTAGCTTGAGGCATCAAATAAAACGAAAG
GCTCAGTCGAAAGACTGGGCCTTTCGTTTTATCTGTTGTTTGTCGGTGAACGCTCTCCTGAGTAGGACAA
ATCCGCCGCTAGGAGCTTGCGGCCGCCAGGATATCGACCCAAGTACCGCCACCTAACAATTCGTTCAAGC
CGAGATCGGCTTCCCGGCCGACGCGTCAATTCGAGCGCGTCAATTCGAGGGCCGCGGCCTAGGCGGCCAG
ATCTGATCAAGAGACAGTCTAGCTAGAATTAATTCGAGTCGACCGATCCCGTACACAAGTAGCGTCCTGA
ACGGAACCTTTCCCGTTTTCCAGGATCTGATCTTCCATGTGACCTCCTAACATGGTAACGTTCATGATAA
CTTCTGCTCTTCATCGTGCGGCCGACTGGGCTAAATCTGTGTTCTCTTCGGCGGCGCTGGGTGATCCTCG
CCGTACTGCCCGCTTGGTTAACGTCGCCGCCCAATTGGCAAAATATTCTGGTAAATCAATAACCATCTCA
TCAGAGGGTAGTGAAGCCATGCAGGAAGGCGCTTACCGATTTATCCGCAATCCCAACGTTTCTGCCGAGG
CGATCAGAAAGGCTGGCGCCATGCAAACAGTCAAGTTGGCTCAGGAGTTTCCCGAACTGCTGGCCATTGA
GGACACCACCTCTTTGAGTTATCGCCACCAGGTCGCCGAAGAGCTTGGCAAGCTGGGCTCTATTCAGGAT
AAATCCCGCGGATGGTGGGTTCACTCCGTTCTCTTGCTCGAGGCCACCACATTCCGCACCGTAGGATTAC
TGCATCAGGAGTGGTGGATGCGCCCGGATGACCCTGCCGATGCGGATGAAAAGGAGAGTGGCAAATGGCT
GGCAGCCGCCGCAACTAGCCGGTTACGCATGGGCAGCATGATGAGCAACGTGATTGCGGTCTGTGACCGC
GAAGCCGATATTCATGCTTATCTGCAGGACAAACTGGCGCATAACGAGCGCTTCGTGGTGCGCTCCAAGC
ACCCACGCAAGGACGTAGAGTCTGGGTTGTATCTGTACGACCATCTGAAGAACCAACCGGAGTTGGGTGG
CTATCAGATCAGCATTCCGCAAAAGGGCGTGGTGGATAAACGCGGTAAACGTAAAAATCGACCAGCCCGC
AAGGCGAGCTTGAGCCTGCGCAGTGGGCGCATCACGCTAAAACAGGGGAATATCACGCTCAACGCGGTGC
TGGCCGAGGAGATTAACCCGCCCAAGGGTGAGACCCCGTTGAAATGGTTGTTGCTGACCAGCGAACCGGT
CGAGTCGCTAGCCCAAGCCTTGCGCGTCATCGACATTTATACCCATCGCTGGCGGATCGAGGAGTTCCAT
AAGGCATGGAAAACCGGAGCAGGAGCCGAGAGGCAACGCATGGAGGAGCCGGATAATCTGGAGCGGATGG
TCTCGATCCTCTCGTTTGTTGCGGTCAGGCTGTTACAGCTCAGAGAAAGCTTCACGCTGCCGCAAGCACT
CAGGGCGCAAGGGCTGCTAAAGGAAGCGGAACACGTAGAAAGCCAGTCCGCAGAAACGGTGCTGACCCCG
GATGAATGTCAGCTACTGGGCTATCTGGACAAGGGAAAACGCAAGCGCAAAGAGAAAGCAGGTAGCTTGC
AGTGGGCTTACATGGCGATAGCTAGACTGGGCGGTTTTATGGACAGCAAGCGAACCGGAATTGCCAGCTG
GGGCGCCCTCTGGGAAGGTTGGGAAGCCCTGCAAAGTAAACTGGATGGCTTTCTTGCCGCCAAGGATCTG
ATGGCGCAGGGGATCAAGATCTGATCGGTCGATCGAATTAATTCCCAATTCTTGAAGACGAAAGGGCCTC
GTGATACGCCTATTTTTATAGGTTAATGTCATGATAATAATGGTTTCTTAGACGTCAGGTGGCACTTTTC
GGGGAAATGTGCGCGGAACCCCTATTTGTTTATTTTTCTAAATACATTCAAATATGTATCCGCTCATGAG
ACAATAACCCTGATAAATGCTTCAATAATATTGAAAAAGGAAGAGTATGAGTATTCAACATTTCCGTGTC
GCCCTTATTCCCTTTTTTGCGGCATTTTGCCTTCCTGTTTTTGCTCACCCAGAAACGCTGGTGAAAGTAA
AAGATGCTGAAGATCAGTTGGGTGCACGAGTGGGTTACATCGAACTGGATCTCAACAGCGGTAAGATCCT
TGAGAGTTTTCGCCCCGAAGAACGTTTTCCAATGATGAGCACTTTTAAAGTTCTGCTATGTGGCGCGGTA
TTATCCCGTATTGACGCCGGGCAAGAGCAACTCGGTCGCCGCATACACTATTCTCAGAATGACTTGGTTG
AGTACTCACCAGTCACAGAAAAGCATCTTACGGATGGCATGACAGTAAGAGAATTATGCAGTGCTGCCAT
AACCATGAGTGATAACACTGCGGCCAACTTACTTCTGACAACGATCGGAGGACCGAAGGAGCTAACCGCT
TTTTTGCACAACATGGGGGATCATGTAACTCGCCTTGATCGTTGGGAACCGGAGCTGAATGAAGCCATAC
CAAACGACGAGCGTGACACCACGATGCCTGTAGCAATGGCAACAACGTTGCGCAAACTATTAACTGGCGA
ACTACTTACTCTAGCTTCCCGGCAACAATTAATAGACTGGATGGAGGCGGATAAAGTTGCAGGACCACTT
CTGCGCTCGGCCCTTCCGGCTGGCTGGTTTATTGCTGATAAATCTGGAGCCGGTGAGCGTGGGTCTCGCG
GTATCATTGCAGCACTGGGGCCAGATGGTAAGCCCTCCCGTATCGTAGTTATCTACACGACGGGGAGTCA
GGCAACTATGGATGAACGAAATAGACAGATCGCTGAGATAGGTGCCTCACTGATTAAGCATTGGTAACTG
TCAGACCAAGTTTACTCATATATACTTTAGATTGATTTAAAACTTCATTTTTAATTTAAAAGGATCTAGG
TGAAGATCCGGGGA
